Addgene plasmid #214903: SHIP2-N1
Purpose: expression of the truncated variants of the SHIP2 that retains only SH2 domain and first proline-rich domain
Depositing lab: Pavel Krejčí. Depositing organization: Masaryk University. Publication: The inositol phosphatase SHIP2 enables sustained ERK activation downstream of FGF receptors by recruiting Src kinases. Fafilek B, Balek L, Bosakova MK, Varecha M, Nita A, Gregor T, Gudernova I, Krenova J, Ghosh S, Piskacek M, Jonatova L, Cernohorsky NH, Zieba JT, Kostas M, Haugsten EM, Wesche J, Erneux C, Trantirek L, Krakow D, Krejci P. Sci Signal. 2018 Sep 18;11(548):eaap8608. doi: 10.1126/scisignal.aap8608. PubMed 30228226.
Backbone
  Vector backbone: pCMV6-Entry-V5/His
  Vector type: Mammalian Expression
Growth in bacteria
  Bacterial resistance: Kanamycin, 50 μg/mL
  Growth temperature: 37°C
  Growth strain: DH5alpha
  Copy number: High Copy
Gene/Insert
  Gene/Insert name: human SHIP2 aa 1-418 (alt name: INPPL1)
  Species: H. sapiens (human)
  Mutation: delta 419-1258aa
  Entrez Gene: INPPL1 (a.k.a. OPSMD, SHIP2)
  Promoter: CMV
  Tag / fusion protein: V5/His (C terminal on insert)
  Cloning method: Restriction Enzyme; 5′ cloning site Unknown (unknown if destroyed)
Terms and licenses: Academic/Nonprofit Terms; Industry Terms: Not Available to Industry
How to cite: SHIP2-N1 was a gift from Pavel Krejčí (Addgene plasmid # 214903 ; http://n2t.net/addgene:214903 ; RRID:Addgene_214903)
