[The description below was written by a language model from this plasmid's Addgene catalogue record and pLannotate feature annotations shown in this document.]
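Description:
SHIP2-N1 is a mammalian expression plasmid built on the pCMV6-Entry-V5/His backbone that encodes a C-terminally truncated form of the human inositol phosphatase SHIP2 (INPPL1). The insert covers amino acids 1–418, with residues 419–1258 deleted. According to the record, the product therefore retains only the SH2 domain and the first proline-rich domain. Transcription is driven by the human cytomegalovirus immediate-early enhancer and promoter. A T7 promoter lies just upstream of the coding sequence, and the human growth hormone polyadenylation signal terminates the transcript. The open reading frame is fused in frame to a C-terminal V5 epitope. The catalogue lists the tag as V5/His, although the feature table annotates only the V5 portion. The cloning sites used are not recorded.

The 6.1 kb plasmid replicates in E. coli at high copy number from a ColE1/pUC-type origin and also carries an f1 origin. Selection relies on a single Tn5 NeoR/KanR gene placed behind tandem bacterial (AmpR) and SV40 early promoters and followed by an HSV TK polyadenylation signal. This arrangement gives kanamycin resistance in bacteria and can in principle allow G418 selection in mammalian cells. Small fragments of lacZα, an M13 origin, ble and a bGH polyadenylation signal are annotated as backbone remnants.

The construct is one of the truncated SHIP2 variants named in the stated purpose. Such a variant suits domain-mapping experiments, with V5 detection or pull-down of the N-terminal fragment in transfected cells. The associated study addressed SHIP2's role in sustaining ERK activation downstream of FGF receptors through recruitment of Src kinases.
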