Features (pLannotate 1.2.2; 16 found; start..end, strand, type, name):
      1..25      +  rep_origin     M13 ori (fragment): M13 bacteriophage origin of replication; arrow indicates direction of (+) strand synthesis
     29..183     -  CDS            lacZα (fragment): LacZα fragment of β-galactosidase; lacZ fragment
    343..722     +  enhancer       CMV enhancer: human cytomegalovirus immediate early enhancer
    724..923     +  promoter       CMV promoter: human cytomegalovirus (CMV) immediate early promoter
    952..970     +  promoter       T7 promoter: promoter for bacteriophage T7 RNA polymerase
   1029..2288    +  CDS            INPPL1 (fragment): SHIP2_HUMAN - Also known as SHIP2. Experimental evidence at protein level: Swiss-Prot protein existence level 1. Phosphatidylinositol (PtdIns) phosphatase that specifically hydrolyzes the 5-phosphate of phosphatidylinositol-3,4,5-trisphosphate (PtdIns(3,4,5)P3) to produce PtdIns(3,4)P2, thereby negatively regulating the PI3K (phosphoinositide 3-kinase) pathways. Plays a central role in regulation of PI3K-dependent insulin signaling, although the precise molecular mechanisms and signaling pathways remain unclear. While overexpression reduces both insulin-stimulated MAP kinase and Akt activation
   2289..2330    +  CDS            V5 tag: epitope tag from simian virus 5
   2413..3035    +  polyA_signal   hGH poly(A) signal: human growth hormone polyadenylation signal
   3184..3772    -  rep_origin     ori: high-copy-number ColE1/pMB1/pBR322/pUC origin of replication
   3994..4010    +  polyA_signal   bGH poly(A) signal (fragment): bovine growth hormone polyadenylation signal
   4101..4148    -  polyA_signal   HSV TK poly(A) signal: herpes simplex virus thymidine kinase polyadenylation signal (Cole and Stacy, 1985)
   4207..4359    -  CDS            ble (fragment): BLE_KLEPN - Experimental evidence at protein level: Swiss-Prot protein existence level 1. Binding protein with a strong affinity to the bleomycin family of antibiotics. Binds to CL990; an antimitotic-antibiotic compound. From Klebsiella pneumoniae.
   4380..5174    -  CDS            NeoR/KanR: aminoglycoside phosphotransferase from Tn5; aph(3')-II (or nptII); confers resistance to neomycin, kanamycin, and G418 (Geneticin®)
   5209..5566    -  promoter       SV40 promoter: SV40 enhancer and early promoter
   5568..5672    -  promoter       AmpR promoter: bla
   5699..6127    +  rep_origin     f1 ori (sequence partly withheld): f1 bacteriophage origin of replication; arrow indicates direction of (+) strand synthesis
>Addgene plasmid #214903 | SHIP2-N1 | addgene full sequence | sequence record 426085 | Addgene NGS Result
AACAAAATATTAACGCTTACAATTTCCATTCGCCATTCAGGCTGCGCAACTGTTGGGAAGGGCGATCGGT
GCGGGCCTCTTCGCTATTACGCCAGCTGGCGAAAGGGGGATGTGCTGCAAGGCGATTAAGTTGGGTAACG
CCAGGGTTTTCCCAGTCACGACGTTGTAAAACGACGGCCAGTGCCAAGCTGATCTATACATTGAATCAAT
ATTGGCAATTAGCCATATTAGTCATTGGTTATATAGCATAAATCAATATTGGCTATTGGCCATTGCATAC
GTTGTATCTATATCATAATATGTACATTTATATTGGCTCATGTCCAATATGACCGCCATGTTGACATTGA
TTATTGACTAGTTATTAATAGTAATCAATTACGGGGTCATTAGTTCATAGCCCATATATGGAGTTCCGCG
TTACATAACTTACGGTAAATGGCCCGCCTGGCTGACCGCCCAACGACCCCCGCCCATTGACGTCAATAAT
GACGTATGTTCCCATAGTAACGCCAATAGGGACTTTCCATTGACGTCAATGGGTGGAGTATTTACGGTAA
ACTGCCCACTTGGCAGTACATCAAGTGTATCATATGCCAAGTCCGCCCCCTATTGACGTCAATGACGGTA
AATGGCCCGCCTGGCATTATGCCCAGTACATGACCTTACGGGACTTTCCTACTTGGCAGTACATCTACGT
ATTAGTCATCGCTATTACCATGGTGATGCGGTTTTGGCAGTACACCAATGGGCGTGGATAGCGGTTTGAC
TCACGGGGATTTCCAAGTCTCCACCCCATTGACGTCAATGGGAGTTTGTTTTGGCACCAAAATCAACGGG
ACTTTCCAAAATGTCGTAATAACCCCGCCCCGTTGACGCAAATGGGCGGTAGGCGTGTACGGTGGGAGGT
CTATATAAGCAGAGCTCGTTTAGTGAACCGTCAGAATTTTGTAATACGACTCACTATAGGGCGGCCGGGA
ATTCGTCGACTGGATCCGGTACCGAGGAGATCTGCCGCCGCGATCGCCATGGCCTCGGCCTGCGGGGCGC
CGGGCCCGGGGGGCGCCCTGGGCAGCCAGGCCCCCTCCTGGTACCACCGCGACCTGAGCCGGGCGGCCGC
GGAGGAGCTGCTGGCCCGGGCGGGCCGCGATGGCAGCTTCCTGGTCCGAGACAGCGAGAGCGTGGCGGGG
GCCTTCGCGCTCTGCGTCCTGTATCAGAAGCATGTGCACACGTATCGCATTCTGCCTGATGGAGAAGATT
TCTTGGCTGTGCAGACCTCGCAGGGTGTGCCTGTGCGCCGCTTCCAGACCCTGGGTGAGCTCATCGGCCT
GTACGCCCAGCCCAACCAGGGCCTTGTGTGCGCCCTGCTTCTTCCTGTAGAGGGTGAGCGAGAGCCGGAC
CCACCGGATGACCGGGATGCCTCAGATGGGGAGGATGAGAAGCCCCCGCTGCCCCCGCGCTCTGGCTCCA
CCAGCATTTCTGCCCCCACTGGGCCCAGCAGTCCCCTGCCAGCTCCTGAGACTCCCACAGCTCCAGCTGC
TGAGAGTGCTCCCAATGGGCTGAGCACCGTCTCGCACGACTACCTGAAAGGCAGCTATGGGCTGGACCTG
GAAGCTGTGAGGGGTGGAGCCAGCCACCTGCCCCACCTCACCCGTACCCTCGCTACCTCATGCCGGAGGC
TGCACAGTGAGGTGGACAAGGTCCTGTCAGGCCTGGAGATCCTGTCCAAGGTGTTTGACCAGCAGAGCTC
GCCCATGGTGACCCGCCTTTTGCAGCAGCAGAACCTGCCACAGACAGGGGAGCAGGAACTAGAGAGCCTG
GTGCTGAAGCTGTCAGTGCTAAAGGACTTCCTGTCAGGCATCCAGAAGAAGGCCCTGAAGGCCCTACAGG
ACATGAGCTCCACAGCACCCCCAGCTCCGCAGCCATCCACACGTAAGGCCAAGACCATCCCCGTGCAGGC
CTTTGAGGTGAAGCTAGATGTGACCCTGGGTGACCTGACCAAGATTGGGAAGTCACAGAAGTTCACGCTG
AGCGTGGATGTGGAGGGTGGGCGGCTGGTGCTGCTGCGGAGACAGCGGGACTCCCAGGAGGACTGGACCA
CCTTCACGCACGACCGCATCCGCCAGCTCATTAAGTCCCAGCGTGTCCAGAACAAGCTGGGTGTTGTGTT
TGAGAAGGAGAAGGACCGGACTCAGCGCAAGGACTTCATCTTTGTCAGTGCCCGGAAGCGGGAGGCCTTC
TGCCAGCTGTTGCAGCTCATGAAGAACAAGCACTCCAAGCAGCTCGAGGGTAAGCCTATCCCTAACCCTC
TCCTCGGTCTCGATTCTACGCGTACCGGTCATCATCACCATCACCATTGAGCTAGCGTTTAAACGGCCGG
CCGCGGTCATAGCTGTTTCCTGAACAGATCCCGGGTGGCATCCCTGTGACCCCTCCCCAGTGCCTCTCCT
GGCCCTGGAAGTTGCCACTCCAGTGCCCACCAGCCTTGTCCTAATAAAATTAAGTTGCATCATTTTGTCT
GACTAGGTGTCCTTCTATAATATTATGGGGTGGAGGGGGGTGGTATGGAGCAAGGGGCAAGTTGGGAAGA
CAACCTGTAGGGCCTGCGGGGTCTATTGGGAACCAAGCTGGAGTGCAGTGGCACAATCTTGGCTCACTGC
AATCTCCGCCTCCTGGGTTCAAGCGATTCTCCTGCCTCAGCCTCCCGAGTTGTTGGGATTCCAGGCATGC
ATGACCAGGCTCAGCTAATTTTTGTTTTTTTGGTAGAGACGGGGTTTCACCATATTGGCCAGGCTGGTCT
CCAACTCCTAATCTCAGGTGATCTACCCACCTTGGCCTCCCAAATTGCTGGGATTACAGGCGTGAACCAC
TGCTCCCTTCCCTGTCCTTCTGATTTTAAAATAACTATACCAGCAGGAGGACGTCCAGACACAGCATAGG
CTACCTGGCCATGCCCAACCGGTGGGACATTTGAGTTGCTTGCTTGGCACTGTCCTCTCATGCGTTGGGT
CCACTCAGTAGATGCCTGTTGAATTGGGTACGCGGCCAGCGGCGAGCGGTATCAGCTCACTCAAAGGCGG
TAATACGGTTATCCACAGAATCAGGGGATAACGCAGGAAAGAACATGTGAGCAAAAGGCCAGCAAAAGGC
CAGGAACCGTAAAAAGGCCGCGTTGCTGGCGTTTTTCCATAGGCTCCGCCCCCCTGACGAGCATCACAAA
AATCGACGCTCAAGTCAGAGGTGGCGAAACCCGACAGGACTATAAAGATACCAGGCGTTTCCCCCTGGAA
GCTCCCTCGTGCGCTCTCCTGTTCCGACCCTGCCGCTTACCGGATACCTGTCCGCCTTTCTCCCTTCGGG
AAGCGTGGCGCTTTCTCATAGCTCACGCTGTAGGTATCTCAGTTCGGTGTAGGTCGTTCGCTCCAAGCTG
GGCTGTGTGCACGAACCCCCCGTTCAGCCCGACCGCTGCGCCTTATCCGGTAACTATCGTCTTGAGTCCA
ACCCGGTAAGACACGACTTATCGCCACTGGCAGCAGCCACTGGTAACAGGATTAGCAGAGCGAGGTATGT
AGGCGGTGCTACAGAGTTCTTGAAGTGGTGGCCTAACTACGGCTACACTAGAAGAACAGTATTTGGTATC
TGCGCTCTGCTGAAGCCAGTTACCTTCGGAAAAAGAGTTGGTAGCTCTTGATCCGGCAAACAAACCACCG
CTGGTAGCGGTGGTTTTTTTGTTTGCAAGCAGCAGATTACGCGCAGAAAAAAAGGATCTCAAGAAGATCC
TTTGATCTTTTCTACGGGGTCTGACGCTCAGTGGAACGAAAACTCACGTTAAGGGATTTTGGTCATGAGA
TTATCAAAAAGGATCTTCACCTAGATCCTTTTAAATTAAAAATGAAGTTTTAAATCAATCTAAAGTATAT
ATGAGTAACCTGAGGCTATGGCAGGGCCTGCCGCCCCGACGTTGGCTGCGAGCCCTGGGCCTTCACCCGA
ACTTGGGGGGTGGGGTGGGGAAAAGGAAGAAACGCGGGCGTATTGGCCCCAATGGGGTCTCGGTGGGGTA
TCGACAGAGTGCCAGCCCTGGGACCGAACCCCGCGTTTATGAACAAACGACCCAACACCGTGCGTTTTAT
TCTGTCTTTTTATTGCCGTCATAGCGCGGGTTCCTTCCGGTATTGTCTCCTTCCGTGTTTCAGTTAGCCT
CCCCCTAGGGTGGGCGAAGAACTCCAGCATGAGATCCCCGCGCTGGAGGATCATCCAGCCGGCGTCCCGG
AAAACGATTCCGAAGCCCAACCTTTCATAGAAGGCGGCGGTGGAATCGAAATCTCGTGATGGCAGGTTGG
GCGTCGCTTGGTCGGTCATTTCGAACCCCAGAGTCCCGCTCAGAAGAACTCGTCAAGAAGGCGATAGAAG
GCGATGCGCTGCGAATCGGGAGCGGCGATACCGTAAAGCACGAGGAAGCGGTCAGCCCATTCGCCGCCAA
GCTCTTCAGCAATATCACGGGTAGCCAACGCTATGTCCTGATAGCGATCCGCCACACCCAGCCGGCCACA
GTCGATGAATCCAGAAAAGCGGCCATTTTCCACCATGATATTCGGCAAGCAGGCATCGCCATGGGTCACG
ACGAGATCCTCGCCGTCGGGCATGCTCGCCTTGAGCCTGGCGAACAGTTCGGCTGGCGCGAGCCCCTGAT
GCTCTTCGTCCAGATCATCCTGATCGACAAGACCGGCTTCCATCCGAGTACGTGCTCGCTCGATGCGATG
TTTCGCTTGGTGGTCGAATGGGCAGGTAGCCGGATCAAGCGTATGCAGCCGCCGCATTGCATCAGCCATG
ATGGATACTTTCTCGGCAGGAGCAAGGTGAGATGACAGGAGATCCTGCCCCGGCACTTCGCCCAATAGCA
GCCAGTCCCTTCCCGCTTCAGTGACAACGTCGAGCACAGCTGCGCAAGGAACGCCCGTCGTGGCCAGCCA
CGATAGCCGCGCTGCCTCGTCTTGCAGTTCATTCAGGGCACCGGACAGGTCGGTCTTGACAAAAAGAACC
GGGCGCCCCTGCGCTGACAGCCGGAACACGGCGGCATCAGAGCAGCCGATTGTCTGTTGTGCCCAGTCAT
AGCCGAATAGCCTCTCCACCCAAGCGGCCGGAGAACCTGCGTGCAATCCATCTTGTTCAATCATGCGAAA
CGATCCTCATCCTGTCTCTTGATCGATCTTTGCAAAAGCCTAGGCCTCCAAAAAAGCCTCCTCACTACTT
CTGGAATAGCTCAGAGGCCGAGGCGGCCTCGGCCTCTGCATAAATAAAAAAAATTAGTCAGCCATGGGGC
GGAGAATGGGCGGAACTGGGCGGAGTTAGGGGCGGGATGGGCGGAGTTAGGGGCGGGACTATGGTTGCTG
ACTAATTGAGATGCATGCTTTGCATACTTCTGCCTGCTGGGGAGCCTGGGGACTTTCCACACCTGGTTGC
TGACTAATTGAGATGCATGCTTTGCATACTTCTGCCTGCTGGGGAGCCTGGGGACTTTCCACACCCTAAC
TGACACACATTCCACAGCTGGTTCTTTCCGCCTCAGGACTCTTCCTTTTTCAATATTATTGAAGCATTTA
TCAGGGTTATTGTCTCATGAGCGGATACATATTTGAATGTATTTAGAAAAATAAACAAATAGGGGTTCCG
CGCACATTTCCCCGAAAAGTGCCACCTG
[124 nt withheld, positions 5699-5822]
C
[91 nt withheld, positions 5824-5914]
A
[49 nt withheld, positions 5916-5964]
CCTTTGACGTTGGAGTCCACGTTCTTT
[37 nt withheld, positions 5992-6028]
ACCCTATCTCGGTCTATTCTTTTGATTTATAAGGGATTTTGCCGATTTCGGCCTATTGGTTAAAAAATGA
GCTGATTTAACAAAAATTTAACGCGAATTTT
